Addgene plasmid #112250: p87AAVEGFP hp47phox (S303/304/328D)
Purpose: mutant p47phox
Depositing lab: Simone Di Giovanni. Depositing organization: Imperial College London.
Backbone
  Vector backbone: p87
  Vector type: AAV
Growth in bacteria
  Bacterial resistance: Ampicillin, 100 μg/mL
  Growth temperature: 37°C
  Growth strain: NEB Stable
  Copy number: Unknown
Gene/Insert
  Gene/Insert name: p47phox
  Species: H. sapiens (human)
  Insert size (bp): 1170
  Mutation: S303/304/328D
  Entrez Gene: NCF1 (a.k.a. CGD1, NCF1A, NOXO2, SH3PXD1A, p47phox)
  Promoter: CMV
  Tag / fusion protein: EGFP (N terminal on insert)
  Cloning method: Restriction Enzyme; 5′ cloning site AgeI (destroyed during cloning); 3′ cloning site KpnI (not destroyed)
  Sequencing primers: 5′ unknown
Terms and licenses: Academic/Nonprofit Terms; Industry Terms: Not Available to Industry
How to cite: p87AAVEGFP hp47phox (S303/304/328D) was a gift from Simone Di Giovanni (Addgene plasmid # 112250 ; http://n2t.net/addgene:112250 ; RRID:Addgene_112250)
