[The description below was written by a language model from this plasmid's Addgene catalogue record and pLannotate feature annotations shown in this document.]
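Description:
p87AAVEGFP hp47phox (S303/304/328D) is an AAV transfer plasmid built on the p87 backbone for expressing a mutant form of human p47phox (NCF1), the cytosolic organizer subunit needed to activate the phagocyte NADPH oxidase. It is propagated in E. coli through a high-copy ColE1/pUC-type origin with ampicillin selection (AmpR under its own bla promoter). An f1 origin is also present, along with small pBR322-derived bom and rop remnants.

The expression cassette is driven by the CMV immediate early enhancer and promoter, followed by a chimeric intron region (a CMV intron A fragment and a truncated human β-globin intron) that typically improves transcript processing and expression. Downstream lies EGFP followed directly by the 1,170 bp NCF1 coding sequence, so EGFP forms an N-terminal fluorescent tag on p47phox. The transcript is terminated by the human growth hormone polyadenylation signal. T3 and T7 phage promoters and multiple cloning site fragments flank the fusion as leftovers of the cloning vector. The insert carries aspartate substitutions at serines 303, 304 and 328. Serine-to-aspartate changes are commonly used to mimic phosphorylation, although the record describes the purpose only as "mutant p47phox".

AAV2 inverted terminal repeats bracket the cassette and allow it to be packaged into recombinant AAV when rep, cap and helper functions are supplied in trans. The 3′ ITR is annotated in full, whereas the ITR upstream of the CMV enhancer is detected only as two short fragments. This may reflect incomplete sequencing or annotation of this repetitive element, or a partial deletion. The construct is suited to viral or plasmid delivery of a trackable, fluorescently tagged p47phox mutant into mammalian cells.
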