Features (pLannotate 1.2.2; 22 found; start..end, strand, type, name):
     69..372     +  enhancer       CMV enhancer: human cytomegalovirus immediate early enhancer
    373..576     +  promoter       CMV promoter: human cytomegalovirus (CMV) immediate early promoter
    725..752     +  intron         CMV intron (fragment): modified intron A from human cytomegalovirus (CMV)
    757..1103    +  intron         β-globin intron (fragment): internally truncated intron from human β-globin
   1107..1154    +  CDS            HBB (fragment): HBB_COLGU - Experimental evidence at transcript level: Swiss-Prot protein existence level 2. Involved in oxygen transport from the lung to the various peripheral tissues. From Colobus guereza (Mantled guereza) (Eastern black-and-white colobus monkey).
   1174..1192    +  promoter       T3 promoter: promoter for bacteriophage T3 RNA polymerase
   1205..1233    +  misc_feature   MCS (fragment): pBluescript multiple cloning site
   1258..1974    +  CDS            EGFP: EGFP is a basic (constitutively fluorescent) green fluorescent protein published in 1996, derived from Aequorea victoria. It is reported to be a rapidly-maturing weak dimer with moderate acid sensitivity.
   1990..3159    +  CDS            NCF1 (sequence partly withheld): NCF1_HUMAN - Also known as NOXO2, SH3PXD1A. Experimental evidence at protein level: Swiss-Prot protein existence level 1. NCF2, NCF1, and a membrane bound cytochrome b558 are required for activation of the latent NADPH oxidase (necessary for superoxide production). From Homo sapiens (Human).
   3161..3182    +  misc_feature   MCS (fragment): multiple cloning site
   3204..3222    -  promoter       T7 promoter: promoter for bacteriophage T7 RNA polymerase
   3230..3706    +  polyA_signal   hGH poly(A) signal: human growth hormone polyadenylation signal
   3746..3886    +  repeat_region  AAV2 ITR: inverted terminal repeat of adeno-associated virus serotype 2 inverted
   3891..3942    -  misc_feature   bom (fragment): basis of mobility region from pBR322
   3961..4416    +  rep_origin     f1 ori (sequence partly withheld): f1 bacteriophage origin of replication; arrow indicates direction of (+) strand synthesis
   4417..4466    -  misc_feature   bom (fragment): basis of mobility region from pBR322
   4568..4603    -  CDS            rop (fragment): Rop protein, which maintains plasmids at low copy number; rop
   4698..4802    +  promoter       AmpR promoter: bla
   4803..5663    +  CDS            AmpR: β-lactamase; bla; confers resistance to ampicillin, carbenicillin, and related antibiotics
   5834..6422    +  rep_origin     ori: high-copy-number ColE1/pMB1/pBR322/pUC origin of replication
   6495..6522    +  repeat_region  AAV2 ITR (fragment): inverted terminal repeat of adeno-associated virus serotype 2 inverted
   6551..6578    +  repeat_region  AAV2 ITR (fragment): inverted terminal repeat of adeno-associated virus serotype 2 inverted
>Addgene plasmid #112250 | p87AAVEGFP hp47phox (S303/304/328D) | addgene full sequence | sequence record 213636 | Addgene NGS Result
CACGCGTCTAGTTATTAATAGTAATCAATTACGGGGTCATTAGTTCATAGCCCATATATGGAGTTCCGCG
TTACATAACTTACGGTAAATGGCCCGCCTGGCTGACCGCCCAACGACCCCCGCCCATTGACGTCAATAAT
GACGTATGTTCCCATAGTAACGCCAATAGGGACTTTCCATTGACGTCAATGGGTGGAGTATTTACGGTAA
ACTGCCCACTTGGCAGTACATCAAGTGTATCATATGCCAAGTACGCCCCCTATTGACGTCAATGACGGTA
AATGGCCCGCCTGGCATTATGCCCAGTACATGACCTTATGGGACTTTCCTACTTGGCAGTACATCTACGT
ATTAGTCATCGCTATTACCATGGTGATGCGGTTTTGGCAGTACATCAATGGGCGTGGATAGCGGTTTGAC
TCACGGGGATTTCCAAGTCTCCACCCCATTGACGTCAATGGGAGTTTGTTTTGGCACCAAAATCAACGGG
ACTTTCCAAAATGTCGTAACAACTCCGCCCCATTGACGCAAATGGGCGGTAGGCGTGTACGGTGGGAGGT
CTATATAAGCAGAGCTCGTTTAGTGAACCGTCAGATCGCCTGGAGACGCCATCCACGCTGTTTTGACCTC
CATAGAAGACACCGGGACCGATCCAGCCTCCGCGGATTCGAATCCCGGCCGGGAACGGTGCATTGGAACG
CGGATTCCCCGTGCCAAGAGTGACGTAAGTACCGCCTATAGAGTCTATAGGCCCACAAAAAATGCTTTCT
TCTTTTAATATACTTTTTTGTTTATCTTATTTCTAATACTTTCCCTAATCTCTTTCTTTCAGGGCAATAA
TGATACAATGTATCATGCCTCTTTGCACCATTCTAAAGAATAACAGTGATAATTTCTGGGTTAAGGCAAT
AGCAATATTTCTGCATATAAATATTTCTGCATATAAATTGTAACTGATGTAAGAGGTTTCATATTGCTAA
TAGCAGCTACAATCCAGCTACCATTCTGCTTTTATTTTATGGTTGGGATAAGGCTGGATTATTCTGAGTC
CAAGCTAGGCCCTTTTGCTAATCATGTTCATACCTCTTATCTTCCTCCCACAGCTCCTGGGCAACGTGCT
GGTCTGTGTGCTGGCCCATCACTTTGGCAAAGAATTGGGATTCGAACATCGATAATTAACCCTCACTAAA
GGGAACAAAAGCTGGAGCTCCACCGCGGTGGCGGCCGCTCTAGCCCGGGCGGATCCCGGTCGCCACCATG
GTGAGCAAGGGCGAGGAGCTGTTCACCGGGGTGGTGCCCATCCTGGTCGAGCTGGACGGCGACGTAAACG
GCCACAAGTTCAGCGTGTCCGGCGAGGGCGAGGGCGATGCCACCTACGGCAAGCTGACCCTGAAGTTCAT
CTGCACCACCGGCAAGCTGCCCGTGCCCTGGCCCACCCTCGTGACCACCCTGACCTACGGCGTGCAGTGC
TTCAGCCGCTACCCCGACCACATGAAGCAGCACGACTTCTTCAAGTCCGCCATGCCCGAAGGCTACGTCC
AGGAGCGCACCATCTTCTTCAAGGACGACGGCAACTACAAGACCCGCGCCGAGGTGAAGTTCGAGGGCGA
CACCCTGGTGAACCGCATCGAGCTGAAGGGCATCGACTTCAAGGAGGACGGCAACATCCTGGGGCACAAG
CTGGAGTACAACTACAACAGCCACAACGTCTATATCATGGCCGACAAGCAGAAGAACGGCATCAAGGTGA
ACTTCAAGATCCGCCACAACATCGAGGACGGCAGCGTGCAGCTCGCCGACCACTACCAGCAGAACACCCC
CATCGGCGACGGCCCCGTGCTGCTGCCCGACAACCACTACCTGAGCACCCAGTCCGCCCTGAGCAAAGAC
CCCAACGAGAAGCGCGATCACATGGTCCTGCTGGAGTTCGTGACCGCCGCCGGGATCACTCTCGGCATGG
ACGAGCTGTACAAGTCCGGACTCAGATCCATG
[420 nt withheld, positions 1993-2412]
CCCAAAGATGGCAAGAGTACCGCGACAGACATCACCGGCCCCATCATCCTGCAGACGTACCGCGCCATTG
CCAACTACGAGAAGACCTCGGGCTCCGAGATGGCTCTGTCCACGGGGGACGTGGTGGAGGTCGTAGAGAA
GAGCGAGAGCGGTTGGTGGTTCTGTCAGATGAAAGCAAAGCGAGGCTGGATACCAGCATCCTTCCTCGAG
CCCCTGGACAGTCCTGACGAGACGGAAGACCCTGAGCCCAACTATGCAGGTGAGCCATACGTCGCCATCA
AGGCCTACACTGCTGTGGAGGGGGACGAGGTGTCCCTGCTCGAGGGTGAAGCTGTTGAGGTCATTCACAA
GCTCCTGGACGGCTGGTGGGTCATCAGGAAAGACGACGTCACAGGCTACTTCCCGTCCATGTACCTGCAA
AAGTCAGGGCAAGACGTGTCCCAGGCCCAACGCCAGATCAAGCGGGGGGCGCCGCCCCGCAGGGACGACA
TCCGCAACGCGCACAGCATCCATCAGCGGTCGCGGAAGCGCCTCAGCCAGGACGCCTATCGCCGCAACGA
CGTCCGTTTTCTGCAGCAGCGACGCCGCCAGGCGCGGCCGGGACCGCAGAGCCCCGGGAGCCCGCTCGAG
GAGGAGCGGCAGACGCAGCGCTCTAAACCGCAGCCGGCGGTGCCCCCGCGGCCGAGCGCCGACCTCATCC
TGAACCGCTGCAGCGAGAGCACCAAGCGGAAGCTGGCGTCTGCCGTCTGAATTCTGCAGTCGACGGTACC
AGGTAAGTGTACCCAATTCGCCCTATAGTGAGTCGTATTAGATCTACGGGTGGCATCCCTGTGACCCCTC
CCCAGTGCCTCTCCTGGCCCTGGAAGTTGCCACTCCAGTGCCCACCAGCCTTGTCCTAATAAAATTAAGT
TGCATCATTTTGTCTGACTAGGTGTCCTTCTATAATATTATGGGGTGGAGGGGGGTGGTATGGAGCAAGG
GGCAAGTTGGGAAGACAACCTGTAGGGCCTGCGGGGTCTATTGGGAACCAAGCTGGAGTGCAGTGGCACA
ATCTTGGCTCACTGCAATCTCCGCCTCCTGGGTTCAAGCGATTCTCCTGCCTCAGCCTCCCGAGTTGTTG
GGATTCCAGGCATGCATGACCAGGCTCAGCTAATTTTTGTTTTTTTGGTAGAGACGGGGTTTCACCATAT
TGGCCAGGCTGGTCTCCAACTCCTAATCTCAGGTGATCTACCCACCTTGGCCTCCCAAATTGCTGGGATT
ACAGGCGTGAACCACTGCTCCCTTCCCTGTCCTTCTGATTTTGTAGGTAACCACGTGCGGACCGAGCGGC
CGCAGGAACCCCTAGTGATGGAGTTGGCCACTCCCTCTCTGCGCGCTCGCTCGCTCACTGAGGCCGGGCG
ACCAAAGGTCGCCCGACGCCCGGGCTTTGCCCGGGCGGCCTCAGTGAGCGAGCGAGCGCGCAGCTGCCTG
CAGGGGCGCCTGATGCGGTATTTTCTCCTTACGCATCTGTGCGGTATTTCACACCGCATA
[95 nt withheld, positions 3943-4037]
T
[46 nt withheld, positions 4039-4084]
C
[141 nt withheld, positions 4086-4226]
CCTTTGACGTTGGAGTCCACGTTCTTT
[37 nt withheld, positions 4254-4290]
ACTCTATCTCGGGCTATTCTTTTGATTTATAAGGGATTTTGCCGATTTCGGTCTATTGGTTAAAAAATGA
GCTGATTTAACAAAAATTTAACGCGAATTTTAACAAAATATTAACGTTTACAATTTTATGGTGCACTCTC
AGTACAATCTGCTCTGATGCCGCATAGTTAAGCCAGCCCCGACACCCGCCAACACCCGCTGACGCGCCCT
GACGGGCTTGTCTGCTCCCGGCATCCGCTTACAGACAAGCTGTGACCGTCTCCGGGAGCTGCATGTGTCA
GAGGTTTTCACCGTCATCACCGAAACGCGCGAGACGAAAGGGCCTCGTGATACGCCTATTTTTATAGGTT
AATGTCATGATAATAATGGTTTCTTAGACGTCAGGTGGCACTTTTCGGGGAAATGTGCGCGGAACCCCTA
TTTGTTTATTTTTCTAAATACATTCAAATATGTATCCGCTCATGAGACAATAACCCTGATAAATGCTTCA
ATAATATTGAAAAAGGAAGAGTATGAGTATTCAACATTTCCGTGTCGCCCTTATTCCCTTTTTTGCGGCA
TTTTGCCTTCCTGTTTTTGCTCACCCAGAAACGCTGGTGAAAGTAAAAGATGCTGAAGATCAGTTGGGTG
CACGAGTGGGTTACATCGAACTGGATCTCAACAGCGGTAAGATCCTTGAGAGTTTTCGCCCCGAAGAACG
TTTTCCAATGATGAGCACTTTTAAAGTTCTGCTATGTGGCGCGGTATTATCCCGTATTGACGCCGGGCAA
GAGCAACTCGGTCGCCGCATACACTATTCTCAGAATGACTTGGTTGAGTACTCACCAGTCACAGAAAAGC
ATCTTACGGATGGCATGACAGTAAGAGAATTATGCAGTGCTGCCATAACCATGAGTGATAACACTGCGGC
CAACTTACTTCTGACAACGATCGGAGGACCGAAGGAGCTAACCGCTTTTTTGCACAACATGGGGGATCAT
GTAACTCGCCTTGATCGTTGGGAACCGGAGCTGAATGAAGCCATACCAAACGACGAGCGTGACACCACGA
TGCCTGTAGCAATGGCAACAACGTTGCGCAAACTATTAACTGGCGAACTACTTACTCTAGCTTCCCGGCA
ACAATTAATAGACTGGATGGAGGCGGATAAAGTTGCAGGACCACTTCTGCGCTCGGCCCTTCCGGCTGGC
TGGTTTATTGCTGATAAATCTGGAGCCGGTGAGCGTGGGTCTCGCGGTATCATTGCAGCACTGGGGCCAG
ATGGTAAGCCCTCCCGTATCGTAGTTATCTACACGACGGGGAGTCAGGCAACTATGGATGAACGAAATAG
ACAGATCGCTGAGATAGGTGCCTCACTGATTAAGCATTGGTAACTGTCAGACCAAGTTTACTCATATATA
CTTTAGATTGATTTAAAACTTCATTTTTAATTTAAAAGGATCTAGGTGAAGATCCTTTTTGATAATCTCA
TGACCAAAATCCCTTAACGTGAGTTTTCGTTCCACTGAGCGTCAGACCCCGTAGAAAAGATCAAAGGATC
TTCTTGAGATCCTTTTTTTCTGCGCGTAATCTGCTGCTTGCAAACAAAAAAACCACCGCTACCAGCGGTG
GTTTGTTTGCCGGATCAAGAGCTACCAACTCTTTTTCCGAAGGTAACTGGCTTCAGCAGAGCGCAGATAC
CAAATACTGTTCTTCTAGTGTAGCCGTAGTTAGGCCACCACTTCAAGAACTCTGTAGCACCGCCTACATA
CCTCGCTCTGCTAATCCTGTTACCAGTGGCTGCTGCCAGTGGCGATAAGTCGTGTCTTACCGGGTTGGAC
TCAAGACGATAGTTACCGGATAAGGCGCAGCGGTCGGGCTGAACGGGGGGTTCGTGCACACAGCCCAGCT
TGGAGCGAACGACCTACACCGAACTGAGATACCTACAGCGTGAGCTATGAGAAAGCGCCACGCTTCCCGA
AGGGAGAAAGGCGGACAGGTATCCGGTAAGCGGCAGGGTCGGAACAGGAGAGCGCACGAGGGAGCTTCCA
GGGGGAAACGCCTGGTATCTTTATAGTCCTGTCGGGTTTCGCCACCTCTGACTTGAGCGTCGATTTTTGT
GATGCTCGTCAGGGGGGCGGAGCCTATGGAAAAACGCCAGCAACGCGGCCTTTTTACGGTTCCTGGCCTT
TTGCTGGCCTTTTGCTCACATGTCCTGCAGGCAGCTGCGCGCTCGCTCGCTCACTGAGGCCGCCCGGGCG
TCGGGCGACCTTTGGTCGCCCGGCCTCAGTGAGCGAGCGAGCGCGCAGAGAGGGAGTGGCCAACTCCATC
ACTAGGGGTTCCTGCGGCCG
